Addgene plasmid #142081: TFORF2444
Purpose: Lentiviral vector for overexpressing transcription factor ORFs with unique 24-bp barcodes. Barcodes facilitate identification of transcription factors in pooled screens.
Depositing lab: Feng Zhang. Depositing organization: Broad Institute. Publication: A transcription factor atlas of directed differentiation. Joung J, Ma S, Tay T, Geiger-Schuller KR, Kirchgatterer PC, Verdine VK, Guo B, Arias-Garcia MA, Allen WE, Singh A, Kuksenko O, Abudayyeh OO, Gootenberg JS, Fu Z, Macrae RK, Buenrostro JD, Regev A, Zhang F. Cell. 2023 Jan 5;186(1):209-229.e26. doi: 10.1016/j.cell.2022.11.026. PubMed 36608654.
Backbone
  Vector backbone: pLX_TRC317
  Backbone manufacturer: Broad Institute Genetic Perturbation Platform
  Backbone size w/o insert (bp): 8264
  Vector type: Mammalian Expression, Lentiviral
  Selectable markers: Puromycin
Growth in bacteria
  Bacterial resistance: Ampicillin, 100 μg/mL
  Growth temperature: 37°C
  Growth strain: NEB Stable
  Copy number: High Copy
Gene/Insert
  Gene/Insert name: SMARCE1
  Species: H. sapiens (human)
  Insert size (bp): 1337
  Entrez Gene: SMARCE1 (a.k.a. BAF57, CSS5)
  Promoter: EF1a
  Cloning method: Unknown
  Sequencing primers: 5′ GGGTGGAGACTGAAGTTAGGCCAG; 3′ CACATAGCGTAAAAGGAGCAACATAG
Terms and licenses: Academic/Nonprofit Terms; Industry Terms: Not Available to Industry
Depositor comments: NM_003079,ENST00000348513 . The transcription factor ORF portion of this plasmid was synthesized by Genewiz. Please test multiple small colonies in case of plasmid recombination. To make this collection available in a timely manner, a portion of this collection was not fully sequenced by Addgene. If an Addgene verified full plasmid sequence is not available, please contact us prior to placing an order to request the full sequence.
How to cite: TFORF2444 was a gift from Feng Zhang (Addgene plasmid # 142081 ; http://n2t.net/addgene:142081 ; RRID:Addgene_142081)
