[The description below was written by a language model from this plasmid's Addgene catalogue record and pLannotate feature annotations shown in this document.]
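Description:
TFORF2444 is a lentiviral mammalian expression plasmid built on the pLX_TRC317 backbone. It carries the human SMARCE1 open reading frame (also known as BAF57), a component of SWI/SNF (BAF) chromatin remodeling complexes. It belongs to a barcoded transcription factor ORF collection in which each clone has a unique 24-bp barcode, so the overexpressed factor can be identified in pooled screens. The feature table does not annotate the barcode, so its exact position is not stated. In bacteria the plasmid replicates from a high-copy ColE1/pUC-type origin and is selected through the β-lactamase (AmpR) gene. An f1 origin and remnants of lac, T7 and T3 cloning elements also sit in the backbone. The depositor notes that the plasmid may recombine and that the ORF portion was made by gene synthesis.

The viral cassette has a third-generation, self-inactivating layout. An RSV promoter drives a truncated HIV-1 5' LTR, followed by the Ψ packaging signal with a gag fragment, the RRE for Rev-dependent export of the genomic RNA, and a cPPT/CTS element. The cassette ends in a ΔU3 3' LTR followed by an SV40 polyadenylation signal. Within the provirus, an SV40 early promoter/origin region drives puromycin N-acetyltransferase for selection of transduced cells. Downstream, the strong constitutive EF-1α promoter drives SMARCE1. A WPRE after the ORF enhances transcript stability and expression. The short U6 promoter fragment between the ORF and the WPRE is probably a residual or primer-binding sequence, not a functional Pol III unit. The construct is used to produce lentivirus for stable SMARCE1 overexpression, for example in pooled directed-differentiation screens read out through the barcode.
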