Features (pLannotate 1.2.2; 31 found; start..end, strand, type, name):
      5..231     +  promoter       RSV promoter: Rous sarcoma virus enhancer/promoter
    232..412     +  LTR            5' LTR (truncated): truncated 5' long terminal repeat (LTR) from HIV-1
    459..584     +  misc_feature   HIV-1 Ψ: packaging signal of human immunodeficiency virus type 1
    568..931     +  CDS            HIV-1 gag (fragment): gag protein from human immunodeficiency virus 1; gag
   1077..1310    +  misc_feature   RRE: The Rev response element (RRE) of HIV-1 allows for Rev-dependent mRNA export from the nucleus to the cytoplasm.
   1687..1713    +  CDS            Rev (fragment): human immunodeficiency virus 1 (HIV-1) Rev protein; rev; enhances nuclear export of unspliced and incompletely spliced viral mRNAs
   1720..1743    +  promoter       SV40 promoter (fragment): SV40 early promoter
   1744..1815    +  promoter       SV40 promoter (fragment): SV40 enhancer and early promoter
   1839..1974    +  rep_origin     SV40 ori: SV40 origin of replication
   2020..2616    +  CDS            PuroR (fragment): puromycin N-acetyltransferase; pac from Streptomyces; confers resistance to puromycin
   2665..2782    +  misc_feature   cPPT/CTS: central polypurine tract and central termination sequence of HIV-1
   2847..2913    +  CDS            small t antigen (fragment): SV40 (simian virus 40) small t antigen
   2920..4098    +  promoter       EF-1α promoter: strong constitutive promoter for human elongation factor EF-1α
   4115..5347    +  CDS            SMARCE1 (sequence withheld): SMCE1_HUMAN - Also known as BAF57. Experimental evidence at protein level: Swiss-Prot protein existence level 1. Involved in transcriptional activation and repression of select genes by chromatin remodeling (alteration of DNA-nucleosome topology). Component of SWI/SNF chromatin remodeling complexes that carry out key enzymatic activities, changing chromatin structure by altering DNA-histone contacts within a nucleosome in an ATP-dependent manner. Belongs to the neural progenitors-specific chromatin remodeling complex (npBAF complex) and the neuron-specific chromatin remodeling complex (nBAF co
   5363..5416    +  promoter       U6 promoter (fragment): RNA polymerase III promoter for human U6 snRNA
   5458..6046    +  misc_feature   WPRE: woodchuck hepatitis virus posttranscriptional regulatory element
   6097..6116    +  misc_feature   cPPT/CTS (fragment): central polypurine tract and central termination sequence of HIV-1
   6118..6351    +  LTR            3' LTR (ΔU3): self-inactivating 3' long terminal repeat (LTR) from HIV-1
   6429..6550    +  polyA_signal   SV40 poly(A) signal: SV40 polyadenylation signal
   6590..6725    +  rep_origin     SV40 ori: SV40 origin of replication
   6746..6764    -  promoter       T7 promoter: promoter for bacteriophage T7 RNA polymerase
   6772..6927    +  CDS            lacZα (fragment): LacZα fragment of β-galactosidase; lacZ fragment
   6932..7360    +  rep_origin     f1 ori (sequence partly withheld): f1 bacteriophage origin of replication; arrow indicates direction of (+) strand synthesis
   7413..7517    +  promoter       AmpR promoter: bla
   7518..8378    +  CDS            AmpR: β-lactamase; bla; confers resistance to ampicillin, carbenicillin, and related antibiotics
   8549..9137    +  rep_origin     ori: high-copy-number ColE1/pMB1/pBR322/pUC origin of replication
   9320..9412    +  CDS            lacI (fragment): lac repressor; lacI; The lac repressor binds to the lac operator to inhibit transcription in E. coli. This inhibition can be relieved by adding lactose or isopropyl-β-D-thiogalactopyranoside (IPTG).
   9425..9446    +  protein_bind   CAP binding site: CAP binding activates transcription in the presence of cAMP. E. coli catabolite activator protein
   9461..9491    +  promoter       lac promoter: promoter for the E. coli lac operon
   9499..9515    +  protein_bind   lac operator: The lac repressor binds to the lac operator to inhibit transcription in E. coli. This inhibition can be relieved by adding lactose or isopropyl-β-D-thiogalactopyranoside (IPTG). lac repressor encoded by lacI
   9560..9578    +  promoter       T3 promoter: promoter for bacteriophage T3 RNA polymerase
>Addgene plasmid #142081 | TFORF2444 | addgene full sequence | sequence record 395962 | Addgene NGS Result
TTAATGTAGTCTTATGCAATACTCTTGTAGTCTTGCAACATGGTAACGATGAGTTAGCAACATGCCTTAC
AAGGAGAGAAAAAGCACCGTGCATGCCGATTGGTGGAAGTAAGGTGGTACGATCGTGCCTTATTAGGAAG
GCAACAGACGGGTCTGACATGGATTGGACGAACCACTGAATTGCCGCATTGCAGAGATATTGTATTTAAG
TGCCTAGCTCGATACATAAACGGGTCTCTCTGGTTAGACCAGATCTGAGCCTGGGAGCTCTCTGGCTAAC
TAGGGAACCCACTGCTTAAGCCTCAATAAAGCTTGCCTTGAGTGCTTCAAGTAGTGTGTGCCCGTCTGTT
GTGTGACTCTGGTAACTAGAGATCCCTCAGACCCTTTTAGTCAGTGTGGAAAATCTCTAGCAGTGGCGCC
CGAACAGGGACTTGAAAGCGAAAGGGAAACCAGAGGAGCTCTCTCGACGCAGGACTCGGCTTGCTGAAGC
GCGCACGGCAAGAGGCGAGGGGCGGCGACTGGTGAGTACGCCAAAAATTTTGACTAGCGGAGGCTAGAAG
GAGAGAGATGGGTGCGAGAGCGTCAGTATTAAGCGGGGGAGAATTAGATCGCGATGGGAAAAAATTCGGT
TAAGGCCAGGGGGAAAGAAAAAATATAAATTAAAACATATAGTATGGGCAAGCAGGGAGCTAGAACGATT
CGCAGTTAATCCTGGCCTGTTAGAAACATCAGAAGGCTGTAGACAAATACTGGGACAGCTACAACCATCC
CTTCAGACAGGATCAGAAGAACTTAGATCATTATATAATACAGTAGCAACCCTCTATTGTGTGCATCAAA
GGATAGAGATAAAAGACACCAAGGAAGCTTTAGACAAGATAGAGGAAGAGCAAAACAAAAGTAAGACCAC
CGCACAGCAAGCGGCCGCTGATCTTCAGACCTGGAGGAGGAGATATGAGGGACAATTGGAGAAGTGAATT
ATATAAATATAAAGTAGTAAAAATTGAACCATTAGGAGTAGCACCCACCAAGGCAAAGAGAAGAGTGGTG
CAGAGAGAAAAAAGAGCAGTGGGAATAGGAGCTTTGTTCCTTGGGTTCTTGGGAGCAGCAGGAAGCACTA
TGGGCGCAGCGTCAATGACGCTGACGGTACAGGCCAGACAATTATTGTCTGGTATAGTGCAGCAGCAGAA
CAATTTGCTGAGGGCTATTGAGGCGCAACAGCATCTGTTGCAACTCACAGTCTGGGGCATCAAGCAGCTC
CAGGCAAGAATCCTGGCTGTGGAAAGATACCTAAAGGATCAACAGCTCCTGGGGATTTGGGGTTGCTCTG
GAAAACTCATTTGCACCACTGCTGTGCCTTGGAATGCTAGTTGGAGTAATAAATCTCTGGAACAGATTTG
GAATCACACGACCTGGATGGAGTGGGACAGAGAAATTAACAATTACACAAGCTTAATACACTCCTTAATT
GAAGAATCGCAAAACCAGCAAGAAAAGAATGAACAAGAATTATTGGAATTAGATAAATGGGCAAGTTTGT
GGAATTGGTTTAACATAACAAATTGGCTGTGGTATATAAAATTATTCATAATGATAGTAGGAGGCTTGGT
AGGTTTAAGAATAGTTTTTGCTGTACTTTCTATAGTGAATAGAGTTAGGCAGGGATATTCACCATTATCG
TTTCAGACCCACCTCCCAACCCCGAGGGGACCCATGCATTGCATCTCAATTAGTCAGCAACCAGGTGTGG
AAAGTCCCCAGGCTCCCCAGCAGGCAGAAGTATGCAAAGCATGCGTCTCAATTAGTCAGCAACCATAGTC
CCGCCCCTAACTCCGCCCATCCCGCCCCTAACTCCGCCCAGTTCCGCCCATTCTCCGCCCCATGGCTGAC
TAATTTTTTTTATTTATGCAGAGGCCGAGGCCGCCTCGGCCTCTGAGCTATTCCAGAAGTAGTGAGGAGG
CTTTTTTGGAGGCCTAGGCTTTTGCAAAAAGCTTTCTAGAGGTACCACCGGAGCTTACCATGACCGAGTA
CAAGCCCACGGTGCGCCTCGCCACCCGCGACGACGTCCCCAGGGCCGTACGCACCCTCGCCGCCGCGTTC
GCCGACTACCCCGCCACGCGCCACACCGTCGATCCGGACCGCCACATCGAGCGGGTCACCGAGCTGCAAG
AACTCTTCCTCACGCGCGTCGGGCTCGACATCGGCAAGGTGTGGGTCGCGGACGACGGCGCCGCCGTGGC
GGTCTGGACCACGCCGGAGAGCGTCGAAGCGGGGGCGGTGTTCGCCGAGATCGGCCCGCGCATGGCCGAG
TTGAGCGGTTCCCGGCTGGCCGCGCAGCAACAGATGGAAGGCCTCCTGGCGCCGCACCGGCCCAAGGAGC
CCGCGTGGTTCCTGGCCACCGTCGGCGTCTCGCCCGACCACCAGGGCAAGGGTCTGGGCAGCGCCGTCGT
GCTCCCCGGAGTGGAGGCGGCCGAGCGCGCCGGGGTGCCCGCCTTCCTGGAGACCTCCGCGCCCCGCAAC
CTCCCCTTCTACGAGCGGCTCGGCTTCACCGTCACCGCCGACGTCGAGGTGCCCGAAGGACCGCGCACCT
GGTGCATGACCCGCAAGCCCGGTGCCAGTTAACGAATTCTAGATCTTGAGACAAATGGCAGTATTCATCC
ACAATTTTAAAAGAAAAGGGGGGATTGGGGGGTACAGTGCAGGGGAAAGAATAGTAGACATAATAGCAAC
AGACATACAAACTAAAGAATTACAAAAACAAATTACAAAAATTCAAAATTTTCGGGTTTATTACAGGGAC
AGCAGAGATCCACTTTGGCGCCGGCTCGAGGCCTGCAGGTGCAAAGATGGATAAAGTTTTAAACAGAGAG
GAATCTTTGCAGCTAATGGACCTTCTAGGTCTTGAAAGGAGTGGGAATTGGCTCCGGTGCCCGTCAGTGG
GCAGAGCGCACATCGCCCACAGTCCCCGAGAAGTTGGGGGGAGGGGTCGGCAATTGAACCGGTGCCTAGA
GAAGGTGGCGCGGGGTAAACTGGGAAAGTGATGTCGTGTACTGGCTCCGCCTTTTTCCCGAGGGTGGGGG
AGAACCGTATATAAGTGCAGTAGTCGCCGTGAACGTTCTTTTTCGCAACGGGTTTGCCGCCAGAACACAG
GTAAGTGCCGTGTGTGGTTCCCGCGGGCCTGGCCTCTTTACGGGTTATGGCCCTTGCGTGCCTTGAATTA
CTTCCACCTGGCTGCAGTACGTGATTCTTGATCCCGAGCTTCGGGTTGGAAGTGGGTGGGAGAGTTCGAG
GCCTTGCGCTTAAGGAGCCCCTTCGCCTCGTGCTTGAGTTGAGGCCTGGCCTGGGCGCTGGGGCCGCCGC
GTGCGAATCTGGTGGCACCTTCGCGCCTGTCTCGCTGCTTTCGATAAGTCTCTAGCCATTTAAAATTTTT
GATGACCTGCTGCGACGCTTTTTTTCTGGCAAGATAGTCTTGTAAATGCGGGCCAAGATCTGCACACTGG
TATTTCGGTTTTTGGGGCCGCGGGCGGCGACGGGGCCCGTGCGTCCCAGCGCACATGTTCGGCGAGGCGG
GGCCTGCGAGCGCGGCCACCGAGAATCGGACGGGGGTAGTCTCAAGCTGGCCGGCCTGCTCTGGTGCCTG
GCCTCGCGCCGCCGTGTATCGCCCCGCCCTGGGCGGCAAGGCTGGCCCGGTCGGCACCAGTTGCGTGAGC
GGAAAGATGGCCGCTTCCCGGCCCTGCTGCAGGGAGCTCAAAATGGAGGACGCGGCGCTCGGGAGAGCGG
GCGGGTGAGTCACCCACACAAAGGAAAAGGGCCTTTCCGTCCTCAGCCGTCGCTTCATGTGACTCCACGG
AGTACCGGGCGCCGTCCAGGCACCTCGATTAGTTCTCGAGCTTTTGGAGTACGTCGTCTTTAGGTTGGGG
GGAGGGGTTTTATGCGATGGAGTTTCCCCACACTGAGTGGGTGGAGACTGAAGTTAGGCCAGCTTGGCAC
TTGATGTAATTCTCCTTGGAATTTGCCCTTTTTGAGTTTGGATCTTGGTTCATTCTCAAGCCTCAGACAG
TGGTTCAAAGTTTTTTTCTTCCATTTCAGGTGTCGTGAGGCTAGCACCGCCACC
[1233 nt withheld, positions 4115-5347]
TAGTAATGAACTAGTCCGTAACTTGAAAGTATTTCGATTTCTTGGCTTTATATATCTTGTGGAAAGGACG
ATGGTGGAGGCTGACTATTAACTGTACGCGTTAAGTCGACAATCAACCTCTGGATTACAAAATTTGTGAA
AGATTGACTGGTATTCTTAACTATGTTGCTCCTTTTACGCTATGTGGATACGCTGCTTTAATGCCTTTGT
ATCATGCTATTGCTTCCCGTATGGCTTTCATTTTCTCCTCCTTGTATAAATCCTGGTTGCTGTCTCTTTA
TGAGGAGTTGTGGCCCGTTGTCAGGCAACGTGGCGTGGTGTGCACTGTGTTTGCTGACGCAACCCCCACT
GGTTGGGGCATTGCCACCACCTGTCAGCTCCTTTCCGGGACTTTCGCTTTCCCCCTCCCTATTGCCACGG
CGGAACTCATCGCCGCCTGCCTTGCCCGCTGCTGGACAGGGGCTCGGCTGTTGGGCACTGACAATTCCGT
GGTGTTGTCGGGGAAATCATCGTCCTTTCCTTGGCTGCTCGCCTGTGTTGCCACCTGGATTCTGCGCGGG
ACGTCCTTCTGCTACGTCCCTTCGGCCCTCAATCCAGCGGACCTTCCTTCCCGCGGCCTGCTGCCGGCTC
TGCGGCCTCTTCCGCGTCTTCGCCTTCGCCCTCAGACGAGTCGGATCTCCCTTTGGGCCGCCTCCCCGCG
TCGACTTTAAGACCAATGACTTACAAGGCAGCTGTAGATCTTAGCCACTTTTTAAAAGAAAAGGGGGGAC
TGGAAGGGCTAATTCACTCCCAACGAAGACAAGATCTGCTTTTTGCTTGTACTGGGTCTCTCTGGTTAGA
CCAGATCTGAGCCTGGGAGCTCTCTGGCTAACTAGGGAACCCACTGCTTAAGCCTCAATAAAGCTTGCCT
TGAGTGCTTCAAGTAGTGTGTGCCCGTCTGTTGTGTGACTCTGGTAACTAGAGATCCCTCAGACCCTTTT
AGTCAGTGTGGAAAATCTCTAGCAGTACGTATAGTAGTTCATGTCATCTTATTATTCAGTATTTATAACT
TGCAAAGAAATGAATATCAGAGAGTGAGAGGAACTTGTTTATTGCAGCTTATAATGGTTACAAATAAAGC
AATAGCATCACAAATTTCACAAATAAAGCATTTTTTTCACTGCATTCTAGTTGTGGTTTGTCCAAACTCA
TCAATGTATCTTATCATGTCTGGCTCTAGCTATCCCGCCCCTAACTCCGCCCATCCCGCCCCTAACTCCG
CCCAGTTCCGCCCATTCTCCGCCCCATGGCTGACTAATTTTTTTTATTTATGCAGAGGCCGAGGCCGCCT
CGGCCTCTGAGCTATTCCAGAAGTAGTGAGGAGGCTTTTTTGGAGGCCTAGGGACGTACCCAATTCGCCC
TATAGTGAGTCGTATTACGCGCGCTCACTGGCCGTCGTTTTACAACGTCGTGACTGGGAAAACCCTGGCG
TTACCCAACTTAATCGCCTTGCAGCACATCCCCCTTTCGCCAGCTGGCGTAATAGCGAAGAGGCCCGCAC
CGATCGCCCTTCCCAACAGTTGCGCAGCCTGAATGGCGAATGGG
[124 nt withheld, positions 6932-7055]
C
[91 nt withheld, positions 7057-7147]
A
[49 nt withheld, positions 7149-7197]
CCTTTGACGTTGGAGTCCACGTTCTTT
[37 nt withheld, positions 7225-7261]
ACCCTATCTCGGTCTATTCTTTTGATTTATAAGGGATTTTGCCGATTTCGGCCTATTGGTTAAAAAATGA
GCTGATTTAACAAAAATTTAACGCGAATTTTAACAAAATATTAACGCTTACAATTTAGGTGGCACTTTTC
GGGGAAATGTGCGCGGAACCCCTATTTGTTTATTTTTCTAAATACATTCAAATATGTATCCGCTCATGAG
ACAATAACCCTGATAAATGCTTCAATAATATTGAAAAAGGAAGAGTATGAGTATTCAACATTTCCGTGTC
GCCCTTATTCCCTTTTTTGCGGCATTTTGCCTTCCTGTTTTTGCTCACCCAGAAACGCTGGTGAAAGTAA
AAGATGCTGAAGATCAGTTGGGTGCACGAGTGGGTTACATCGAACTGGATCTCAACAGCGGTAAGATCCT
TGAGAGTTTTCGCCCCGAAGAACGTTTTCCAATGATGAGCACTTTTAAAGTTCTGCTATGTGGCGCGGTA
TTATCCCGTATTGACGCCGGGCAAGAGCAACTCGGTCGCCGCATACACTATTCTCAGAATGACTTGGTTG
AGTACTCACCAGTCACAGAAAAGCATCTTACGGATGGCATGACAGTAAGAGAATTATGCAGTGCTGCCAT
AACCATGAGTGATAACACTGCGGCCAACTTACTTCTGACAACGATCGGAGGACCGAAGGAGCTAACCGCT
TTTTTGCACAACATGGGGGATCATGTAACTCGCCTTGATCGTTGGGAACCGGAGCTGAATGAAGCCATAC
CAAACGACGAGCGTGACACCACGATGCCTGTAGCAATGGCAACAACGTTGCGCAAACTATTAACTGGCGA
ACTACTTACTCTAGCTTCCCGGCAACAATTAATAGACTGGATGGAGGCGGATAAAGTTGCAGGACCACTT
CTGCGCTCGGCCCTTCCGGCTGGCTGGTTTATTGCTGATAAATCTGGAGCCGGTGAGCGTGGGTCTCGCG
GTATCATTGCAGCACTGGGGCCAGATGGTAAGCCCTCCCGTATCGTAGTTATCTACACGACGGGGAGTCA
GGCAACTATGGATGAACGAAATAGACAGATCGCTGAGATAGGTGCCTCACTGATTAAGCATTGGTAACTG
TCAGACCAAGTTTACTCATATATACTTTAGATTGATTTAAAACTTCATTTTTAATTTAAAAGGATCTAGG
TGAAGATCCTTTTTGATAATCTCATGACCAAAATCCCTTAACGTGAGTTTTCGTTCCACTGAGCGTCAGA
CCCCGTAGAAAAGATCAAAGGATCTTCTTGAGATCCTTTTTTTCTGCGCGTAATCTGCTGCTTGCAAACA
AAAAAACCACCGCTACCAGCGGTGGTTTGTTTGCCGGATCAAGAGCTACCAACTCTTTTTCCGAAGGTAA
CTGGCTTCAGCAGAGCGCAGATACCAAATACTGTTCTTCTAGTGTAGCCGTAGTTAGGCCACCACTTCAA
GAACTCTGTAGCACCGCCTACATACCTCGCTCTGCTAATCCTGTTACCAGTGGCTGCTGCCAGTGGCGAT
AAGTCGTGTCTTACCGGGTTGGACTCAAGACGATAGTTACCGGATAAGGCGCAGCGGTCGGGCTGAACGG
GGGGTTCGTGCACACAGCCCAGCTTGGAGCGAACGACCTACACCGAACTGAGATACCTACAGCGTGAGCT
ATGAGAAAGCGCCACGCTTCCCGAAGGGAGAAAGGCGGACAGGTATCCGGTAAGCGGCAGGGTCGGAACA
GGAGAGCGCACGAGGGAGCTTCCAGGGGGAAACGCCTGGTATCTTTATAGTCCTGTCGGGTTTCGCCACC
TCTGACTTGAGCGTCGATTTTTGTGATGCTCGTCAGGGGGGCGGAGCCTATGGAAAAACGCCAGCAACGC
GGCCTTTTTACGGTTCCTGGCCTTTTGCTGGCCTTTTGCTCACATGTTCTTTCCTGCGTTATCCCCTGAT
TCTGTGGATAACCGTATTACCGCCTTTGAGTGAGCTGATACCGCTCGCCGCAGCCGAACGACCGAGCGCA
GCGAGTCAGTGAGCGAGGAAGCGGAAGAGCGCCCAATACGCAAACCGCCTCTCCCCGCGCGTTGGCCGAT
TCATTAATGCAGCTGGCACGACAGGTTTCCCGACTGGAAAGCGGGCAGTGAGCGCAACGCAATTAATGTG
AGTTAGCTCACTCATTAGGCACCCCAGGCTTTACACTTTATGCTTCCGGCTCGTATGTTGTGTGGAATTG
TGAGCGGATAACAATTTCACACAGGAAACAGCTATGACCATGATTACGCCAAGCGCGCAATTAACCCTCA
CTAAAGGGAACAAAAGCTGGAGCTGCAAGC
