>Addgene plasmid #142081 | TFORF2444 | depositor partial sequence | sequence record 278380 | Insert
ACCGCCACC
[1233 nt withheld, positions 10-1242]
TAGTAATGAACTAGTCCGTAACTTGAAAGTATTTCGATTTCTTGGCTTTATATATCTTGTGGAAAGGACG
ATGGTGGAGGCTGACTATTAACTGT
