>Addgene plasmid #142081 | TFORF2444 | depositor partial sequence | sequence record 278381 | Barcode
TGGTGGAGGCTGACTATTAACTGT
